>Addgene plasmid #177795 | pDEST-DHFR F[1,2]-C (TRP1) | addgene full sequence | sequence record 351623 | Addgene Partial NGS Result
ACTTTACATATATATTTATTAGACAAGAAAAGCAGATTAAATAGATATACATTCGATTAACGATAAGTAA
AATGTAAAATCACAGGATTTTCGTGTGTGGTCTTCTACACAGACAAGATGAAACAATTCGGCATTAATAC
CTGAGAGCAGGAAGAGCAAGATAAAAGGTAGTATTTGTTGGCGATCCCCCTAGAGTCTTTTACATCTTCG
GAAAACAAAAACTATTTTTTCTTTAATTTCTTTTTTTACTTTCTATTTTTAATTTATATATTTATATTAA
AAAATTTAAATTATAATTATTTTTATAGCACGTGATGAAAAGGACCCAGGTGGCACTTTTCGGGGAAATG
TGCGCGGAACCCCTATTTGTTTATTTTTCTAAATACATTCAAATATGTATCCGCTCATGAGACAATAACC
CTGATAAATGCTTCAATAATATTGAAAAAGGAAGAGTATGAGTATTCAACATTTCCGTGTCGCCCTTATT
CCCTTTTTTGCGGCATTTTGCCTTCCTGTTTTTGCTCACCCAGAAACGCTGGTGAAAGTAAAAGATGCTG
AAGATCAGTTGGGTGCACGAGTGGGTTACATCGAACTGGATCTCAACAGCGGTAAGATCCTTGAGAGTTT
TCGCCCCGAAGAACGTTTTCCAATGATGAGCACTTTTAAAGTTCTGCTATGTGGCGCGGTATTATCCCGT
ATTGACGCCGGGCAAGAGCAACTCGGTCGCCGCATACACTATTCTCAGAATGACTTGGTTGAGTACTCAC
CAGTCACAGAAAAGCATCTTACGGATGGCATGACAGTAAGAGAATTATGCAGTGCTGCCATAACCATGAG
TGATAACACTGCGGCCAACTTACTTCTGACAACGATCGGAGGACCGAAGGAGCTAACCGCTTTTTTGCAC
AACATGGGGGATCATGTAACTCGCCTTGATCGTTGGGAACCGGAGCTGAATGAAGCCATACCAAACGACG
AGCGTGACACCACGATGCCTGTAGCAATGGCAACAACGTTGCGCAAACTATTAACTGGCGAACTACTTAC
TCTAGCTTCCCGGCAACAATTAATAGACTGGATGGAGGCGGATAAAGTTGCAGGACCACTTCTGCGCTCG
GCCCTTCCGGCTGGCTGGTTTATTGCTGATAAATCTGGAGCCGGTGAGCGTGGGTCTCGCGGTATCATTG
CAGCACTGGGGCCAGATGGTAAGCCCTCCCGTATCGTAGTTATCTACACGACGGGGAGTCAGGCAACTAT
GGATGAACGAAATAGACAGATCGCTGAGATAGGTGCCTCACTGATTAAGCATTGGTAACTGTCAGACCAA
GTTTACTCATATATACTTTAGATTGATTTAAAACTTCATTTTTAATTTAAAAGGATCTAGGTGAAGATCC
TTTTTGATAATCTCATGACCAAAATCCCTTAACGTGAGTTTTCGTTCCACTGAGCGTCAGACCCCGTAGA
AAAGATCAAAGGATCTTCTTGAGATCCTTTTTTTCTGCGCGTAATCTGCTGCTTGCAAACAAAAAAACCA
CCGCTACCAGCGGTGGTTTGTTTGCCGGATCAAGAGCTACCAACTCTTTTTCCGAAGGTAACTGGCTTCA
GCAGAGCGCAGATACCAAATACTGTTCTTCTAGTGTAGCCGTAGTTAGGCCACCACTTCAAGAACTCTGT
AGCACCGCCTACATACCTCGCTCTGCTAATCCTGTTACCAGTGGCTGCTGCCAGTGGCGATAAGTCGTGT
CTTACCGGGTTGGACTCAAGACGATAGTTACCGGATAAGGCGCAGCGGTCGGGCTGAACGGGGGGTTCGT
GCACACAGCCCAGCTTGGAGCGAACGACCTACACCGAACTGAGATACCTACAGCGTGAGCTATGAGAAAG
CGCCACGCTTCCCGAAGGGAGAAAGGCGGACAGGTATCCGGTAAGCGGCAGGGTCGGAACAGGAGAGCGC
ACGAGGGAGCTTCCAGGGGGAAACGCCTGGTATCTTTATAGTCCTGTCGGGTTTCGCCACCTCTGACTTG
AGCGTCGATTTTTGTGATGCTCGTCAGGGGGGCGGAGCCTATGGAAAAACGCCAGCAACGCGGCCTTTTT
ACGGTTCCTGGCCTTTTGCTGGCCTTTTGCTCACATGTTCTTTCCTGCGTTATCCCCTGATTCTGTGGAT
AACCGTATTACCGCCTTTGAGTGAGCTGATACCGCTCGCCGCAGCCGAACGACCGAGCGCAGCGAGTCAG
TGAGCGAGGAAGCGGAAGAGCGCCCAATACGCAAACCGCCTCTCCCCGCGCGTTGGCCGATTCATTAATG
CAGCTGGCACGACAGGTTTCCCGACTGGAAAGCGGGCAGTGAGCGCAACGCAATTAATGTGAGTTAGCTC
ACTCATTAGGCACCCCAGGCTTTACACTTTATGCTTCCGGCTCGTATGTTGTGTGGAATTGTGAGCGGAT
AACAATTTCACACAGGAAACAGCTATGACCATGATTACGCCAAGCTCGAAATTAACCCTCACTAAAGGGA
ACAAAAGCTGGGATCCCCAGATTCTATTTGCAGTTGCCAATCCTGTATCTCTTGTGCGGCTCCATCAAAA
GTCACGCCACGTAGCTTACATAGAGATAACTTAGCATCGGTGACTCTTCCATGTGCTAACAACCATTTTG
GAGATTCATCGAAAAACACAGCAAAAACAAGAGTACTGTAACCAATGTAACATCTGTACACCAGGGACCC
ACACATTACCAAAATCAAAATTATTTTTCTAATGCCTGTTATTTTTCCTATTTTTCCTCTGGCGCGTGAA
TAGCCCGCAGAGACGCAAACAATTTTCCTCGCAGTTTTTCGCTTGTTTAATGCGTATTTTCCCAGATAGG
TTCAAACCTTTCATCTGTATCCCGTATATTTAAGATGGCGTTTGCTTTCTCCGTTGATTTTTTTCCTTCT
TAGTGATTTTTTTGCATTAAATCCCAGAACAATCATCCAACTAATCAAGAATGCCTTCCAGATTCACTAA
GACTAGAAAGCACAGAGGTCACGTCTCAGCCGGTAAAGGTCGTATCGGTAAGCACAGAAAGCACCCCGGT
GGTAGAGGTATGGCCGGTGGTCAACATCACCACAGAATTAACATGGATAAATACCATCCAGGTTATTTCG
GTAAGGTTGGTATGAGATACTTCCACAAGCAACAAGCTCATTTCTGGAAGCCAGTCTTGAACTTGGACAA
ATTGTGGACATTGATCCCAGAAGACAAGAGAGACCAATACTTGAAATCTGCTTCTAAGGAAACTGCTCCA
GTTATTGACACTTTGGCAGCCGGTTACGGTAAGATCTTGGGTAAGGGTAGAATTCCAAATGTTCCAGTTA
TCGTCAAAGCTAGATTCGTCTCCAAGTTGGCTGAAGAAAAAATCAGAGCTGCTGGTGGTGTTGTTGAATT
GATCGCTTAAGCGCATCAACAAAAACTCTATGTATTTTCCAATAAATTATATATCTTCAGTTTAATCTAA
TTCAACATCTACTTCTGTATTATTTCTATCAAAAAAAAAAAAAAAAAAAAAAAAAAAAAAAAAAAAAAAA
AAAAAAAAAAAAAAAAAAAAAAAAAAAAAAAAAAAAAAAAAAAAAAAAAAAAAAGTACCAAGATGGCCTT
TGGTGGGTTGAAGAAGGAAAAAGACAGAAACGACTTAATTACCTACTTGAAAAAAGCCTGTGAGTAAACA
GGCCCCTTTTCCTTTGTCGATATCATGTAATTAGTTATGTCACGCTTACATTCACGCCCTCCCCCCACAT
CCGCTCTAACCGAAAAGGAAGGAGTTAGACAACCTGAAGTCTAGGTCCCTATTTATTTTTTTATAGTTAT
GTTAGTATTAAGAACGTTATTTATATTTCAAATTTTTCTTTTTTTTCTGTACAGACGCGTGTACGCATGT
AACATTATACTGAAAACCTTGCTTGAGAAGGTTTTGGGACGCTCGAAGGCTTTAATTTGCAAGCTCGGGA
TCCGGGCCCCCCCTCGAGATCCGGGATCGAAGAAATGATGGTAAATGAAATAGGAAATCAAGGAGCATGA
AGGCAAAAGACAAATATAAGGGTCGAACGAAAAATAAAGTGAAAAGTGTTGATATGATGTATTTGGCTTT
GCGGCGCCGAAAAAACGAGTTTACGCAATTGCACAATCATGCTGACTCTGTGGCGGACCCGCGCTCTTGC
CGGCCCGGCGATAACGCTGGGCGTGAGGCTGTGCCCGGCGGAGTTTTTTGCGCCTGCATTTTCCAAGGTT
TACCCTGCGCTAAGGGGCGAGATTGGAGAAGCAATAAGAATGCCGGTTGGGGTTGCGATGATGACGACCA
CGACAACTGGTGTCATTATTTAAGTTGCCGAAAGAACCTGAGTGCATTTGCAACATGAGTATACTAGAAG
AATGAGCCAAGACTTGCGAGACGCGAGTTTGCCGGTGGTGCGAACAATAGAGCGACCATGACCTTGAAGG
TGAGACGCGCATAACCGCTAGAGTACTTTGAAGAGGAAACAGCAATAGGGTTGCTACCAGTATAAATAGA
CAGGTACATACAACACTGGAAATGGTTGTCTGTTTGAGTACGCTTTCAATTCATTTGGGTGTGCACTTTA
TTATGTTACAATATGGAAGGGAACTTTACACTTCTCCTATGCACATATATTAATGTAACTATAACGGTCC
TAAGGTAGCGAAATTAAAGTCCAATGCTAGTAGAGAAGGGGGGTAACACCCCTCCGCGCTCTTTTCCGAT
TTTTTTCTAAACCGTGGAATATTTCGGATATCCTTTTGTTGTTTCCGGGTGTACAATATGGACTTCCTCT
TTTCTGGCAACCAAACCCATACATCGGGATTCCTATAATACCTTCGTTGGTCTCCCTAACATGTAGGTGG
CGGAGGGGAGATATACAATAGAACAGATACCAGACAAGACATAATGGGCTAAACAAGACTACACCAATTA
CACTGCCTCATTGATGGTGGTACATAACGAACTAATACTGTAGCCCTAGACTTGATAGCCATCATCATAT
CGAAGTTTCACTACCCTTTTTCCATTTGCCATCTATTGAAGTAATAATAGGCGCATGCAACTTCTTTTCT
TTTTTTTTCTTTTCTCTCTCCCCCGTTGTTGTCTCACCATATCCGCAATGACAAAAAAATGATGGAAGAC
ACTAAAGGAAAAAATTAACGACAAAGACAGCACCAACAGATGTCGTTGTTCCAGAGCTGATGAGGGGTAT
CTCGAAGCACACGAAACTTTTTCCTTCCTTCATTCACGCACACTACTCTCTAATGAGCAACGGTATACGG
CCTTCCTTCCAGTTACTTGAATTTGAAATAAAAAAAAGTTTGCTGTCTTGCTATCAAGTATAAATAGACC
TGCAATTATTAATCTTTTGTTTCCTCGTCATTGTTCTCGTTCCCTTTCTTCCTTGTTTCTTTTTCTGCAC
AATATTTCAAGCTATACCAAGCATACAAAGGGTGGGTCGAATCAAACAAGTTTGTACAAAAAAGCTGAAC
GAGAAACGTAAAATGATATAAATATCAATATATTAAATTAGATTTTGCATAAAAAACAGACTACATAATA
CTGTAAAACACAACATATCCAGTCACTATGGCGGCCGCGGGTGATGCTGCCAACTTAGCGGCCGCTAAGT
TGGCAGCATCACCCGACGCACTTTGCGCCGAATAAATACCTGTGACGGAAGATCACTTCGCAGAATAAAT
AAATCCTGGTGTCCCTGTTGATACCGGGAAGCCCTGGGCCAACTTTTGGCGAAAATGAGACGTTGATCGG
CACGTAAGAGGTTCCAACTTTCACCATAATGAAATAAGATCACTACCGGGCGTATTTTTTGAGTCATCGA
GATTTTCAGGAGCTAAGGAAGCTAAAATGGAGAAAAAAATCACTGGATATACCACCGTTGATATATCCCA
ATGGCATCGTAAAGAACATTTTGAGGCATTTCAGTCAGTTGCTCAATGTACCTATAACCAGACCGTTCAG
CTGGATATTACGGCCTTTTTAAAGACCGTAAAGAAAAATAAGCACAAGTTTTATCCGGCCTTTATTCACA
TTCTTGCCCGCCTGATGAATGCTCATCCGGAATTCCGTATGGCAATGAAAGACGGTGAGCTGGTGATATG
GGATAGTGTTCACCCTTGTTACACCGTTTTCCATGAGCAAACTGAAACGTTTTCATCGCTCTGGAGTGAA
TACCACGACGATTTCCGGCAGTTTCTACATATATATTCGCAAGATGTGGCGTGTTACGGTGAAAACCTGG
CCTATTTCCCTAAAGGGTTTATTGAGAATATGTTTTTCGTCTCAGCCAATCCCTGGGTGAGTTTCACCAG
TTTTGATTTAAACGTGGCCAATATGGACAACTTCTTCGCCCCCGTTTTCACCATGGGCAAATATTATACG
CAAGGCGACAAGGTGCTGATGCCGCTGGCGATTCAGGTTCATCATGCCGTTTGTGATGGCTTCCATGTCG
GCAGAATGCTTAATGAATTACAACAGTACTGCGATGAGTGGCAGGCGGGGCGTAATCTAGAGGATCCGGC
TTACTAAAAGCCAGATAACAGTATGCGTATTTGCGCGCTGATTTTTGCGGTATAAGAATATATACTGATA
TGTATACCCGAAGTATGTCAAAAAGAGGTATGCTATGAAGCAGCGTATTACAGTGACAGTTGACAGCGAC
AGCTATCAGTTGCTCAAGGCATATATGATGTCAATATCTCCGGTCTGGTAAGCACAACCATGCAGAATGA
AGCCCGTCGTCTGCGTGCCGAACGCTGGAAAGCGGAAAATCAGGAAGGGATGGCTGAGGTCGCCCGGTTT
ATTGAAATGAACGGCTCTTTTGCTGACGAGAACAGGGGCTGGTGAAATGCAGTTTAAGGTTTACACCTAT
AAAAGAGAGAGCCGTTATCGTCTGTTTGTGGATGTACAGAGTGATATTATTGACACGCCCGGGCGACGGA
TGGTGATCCCCCTGGCCAGTGCACGTCTGCTGTCAGATAAAGTCCCCCGTGAACTTTACCCGGTGGTGCA
TATCGGGGATGAAAGCTGGCGCATGATGACCACCGATATGGCCAGTGTGCCGGTCTCCGTTATCGGGGAA
GAAGTGGCTGATCTCAGCCACCGCGAAAATGACATCAAAAACGCCATTAACCTGATGTTCTGGGGAATAT
AAATGTCAGGCTCCCTTATACACAGCCAGTCTGCAGGTCGACCATAGTGACTGGATATGTTGTGTTTTAC
AGTATTATGTAGTCTGTTTTTTATGCAAAATCTAATTTAATATATTGATATTTATATCATTTTACGTTTC
TCGTTCAGCTTTCTTGTACAAAGTGGTAGGAGGAGGAAGTACTAGTATGGTTCGACCATTGAACTGCATC
GTCGCCGTGTCCCAAAATATGGGGATTGGCAAGAACGGAGACTATCCCTGGCCTCCGCTCAGGAACGAGT
CCAAGTACTTCCAAAGAATGACCACAACCTCTTCAGTGGAAGGTAAACAGAATCTGGTGATTATGGGTAG
GAAAACCTGGTTCTCCATTCCTGAGAAGAATCGACCTTTAAAGGACAGAATTAATATAGTTCTCAGTAGA
GAACTCAAAGAACCACCACGAGGAGCTCATTTTCTTGCCAAAAGTTTGGATGATGCCTTAAGACTTATTG
AACAACCGGAATTGGGTACCTAATTTAAGTAAGTAATGGCAAACAGCTATTATGGGTATTATGGGTTAGG
GATAACAGGGTAATAAGCTCTAAGTAAGTAACGGCCGCCACCGCGGTGGAGCTTTGGACTTCTTCGCCAG
AGGTTTGGTCAAGTCTCCAATCAAGGTTGTCGGCTTGTCTACCTTGCCAGAAATTTACGAAAAGATGGAA
AAGGGTCAAATCGTTGGTAGATACGTTGTTGACACTTCTAAATAAGCGAATTTCTTATGATTTATGATTT
TTATTATTAAATAAGTTATAAAAAAAATAAGTGTATACAAATTTTAAAGTGACTCTTAGGTTTTAAAACG
AAAATTCTTATTCTTGAGTAACTCTTTCCTGTAGGTCAGGTTGCTTTCTCAGGTATAGCATGAGGTCGCT
CTTATTGACCACACCTCTACCGGCATGCCGAGCAAATGCCTGCAAATCGCTCCCCATTTCACCCAATTGT
AGATATGCTAACTCCAGCAATGAGTTGATGAATCTCGGTGTGTATTTTATGTCCTCAGAGGACAACACCT
GTTGTAATCGTTCTTCCACACGGATCCCAATTCGCCCTATAGTGAGTCGTATTACAATTCACTGGCCGTC
GTTTTACAACGTCGTGACTGGGAAAACCCTGGCGTTACCCAACTTAATCGCCTTGCAGCACATCCCCCTT
TCGCCAGCTGGCGTAATAGCGAAGAGGCCCGCACCGATCGCCCTTCCCAACAGTTGCGCAGCCTGAATGG
CGAATGG
[124 nt withheld, positions 8478-8601]
C
[91 nt withheld, positions 8603-8693]
A
[49 nt withheld, positions 8695-8743]
CCTTTGACGTTGGAGTCCACGTTCTTT
[37 nt withheld, positions 8771-8807]
ACCCTATCTCGGTCTATTCTTTTGATTTATAAGGGATTTTGCCGATTTCGGCCTATTGGTTAAAAAATGA
GCTGATTTAACAAAAATTTAACGCGAATTTTAACAAAATATTAACGCTTACAATTTCCTGATGCGGTATT
TTCTCCTTACGCATCTGTGCGGTATTTCACACCGCATAGATCGGCAAGTGCACAAACAATACTTAAATAA
ATACTACTCAGTAATAACCTATTTCTTAGCATTTTTGACGAAATTTGCTATTTTGTTAGAGTCTTTTACA
CCATTTGTCTCCACACCTCCGCTTACATCAACACCAATAACGCCATTTAATCTAAGCGCATCACCAACAT
TTTCTGGCGTCAGTCCACCAGCTAACATAAAATGTAAGCTTTCGGGGCTCTCTTGCCTTCCAACCCAGTC
AGAAATCGAGTTCCAATCCAAAAGTTCACCTGTCCCACCTGCTTCTGAATCAAACAAGGGAATAAACGAA
TGAGGTTTCTGTGAAGCTGCACTGAGTAGTATGTTGCAGTCTTTTGGAAATACGAGTCTTTTAATAACTG
GCAAACCGAGGAACTCTTGGTATTCTTGCCACGACTCATCTCCATGCAGTTGGACGATATCAATGCCGTA
ATCATTGACCAGAGCCAAAACATCCTCCTTAGGTTGATTACGAAACACGCCAACCAAGTATTTCGGAGTG
CCTGAACTATTTTTATATGCTTTTACAAGACTTGAAATTTTCCTTGCAATAACCGGGTCAATTGTTCTCT
TTCTATTGGGCACACATATAATACCCAGCAAGTCAGCATCGGAATCTAGAGCACATTCTGCGGCCTCTGT
GCTCTGCAAGCCGCAAACTTTCACCAATGGACCAGAACTACCTGTGAAATTAATAACAGACATACTCCAA
GCTGCCTTTGTGTGCTTAATCACGTATACTCACGTGCTCAATAGTCACCAATGCCCTCCCTCTTGGCCCT
CTCCTTTTCTTTTTTCGACCGAATTAATTCTTAATCGGCAAAAAAAGAAAAGCTCCGGATCAAGATTGTA
CGTAAGGTGACAAGCTATTTTTCAATAAAGAATATCTTCCACTACTGCCATCTGGCGTCATAACTGCAAA
GTACACATATATTACGATGCTGTTCTATTAAATGCTTCCTATATTATATATATAGTAATGTCGTGATCTA
TGGTGCACTCTCAGTACAATCTGCTCTGATGCCGCATAGTTAAGCCAGCCCCGACACCCGCCAACACCCG
CTGACGCGCCCTGACGGGCTTGTCTGCTCCCGGCATCCGCTTACAGACAAGCTGTGACCGTCTCCGGGAG
CTGCATGTGTCAGAGGTTTTCACCGTCATCACCGAAACGCGCGAGACGAAAGGGCCTCGTGATACGCCTA
TTTTTATAGGTTAATGTCATGATAATAATGGTTTCTTAGACGGATCGCTTGCCTGTAACTTACACGCGCC
TCGTATCTTTTAATGATGGAATAATTTGGGAATTTACTCTGTGTTTATTTATTTTTATGTTTTGTATTTG
GATTTTAGAAAGTAAATAAAGAAGGTAGAAGAGTTACGGAATGAAGAAAAAAAAATAAACAAAGGTTTAA
AAAATTTCAACAAAAAGCGT
Features (pLannotate 1.2.2; 34 found; start..end, strand, type, name):
    353..457     +  promoter       AmpR promoter: bla
    458..1318    +  CDS            AmpR: β-lactamase; bla; confers resistance to ampicillin, carbenicillin, and related antibiotics
   1489..2077    +  rep_origin     ori: high-copy-number ColE1/pMB1/pBR322/pUC origin of replication
   2260..2352    +  CDS            lacI (fragment): lac repressor; lacI; The lac repressor binds to the lac operator to inhibit transcription in E. coli. This inhibition can be relieved by adding lactose or isopropyl-β-D-thiogalactopyranoside (IPTG).
   2365..2386    +  protein_bind   CAP binding site: CAP binding activates transcription in the presence of cAMP. E. coli catabolite activator protein
   2401..2431    +  promoter       lac promoter: promoter for the E. coli lac operon
   2439..2455    +  protein_bind   lac operator: The lac repressor binds to the lac operator to inhibit transcription in E. coli. This inhibition can be relieved by adding lactose or isopropyl-β-D-thiogalactopyranoside (IPTG). lac repressor encoded by lacI
   2500..2518    +  promoter       T3 promoter: promoter for bacteriophage T3 RNA polymerase
   2530..2709    -  CDS            VPS73 (fragment): VPS73_YEAST - Experimental evidence at protein level: Swiss-Prot protein existence level 1. May be involved in vacuolar protein sorting. From Saccharomyces cerevisiae (strain ATCC 204508 / S288c) (Baker's yeast).
   2991..3437    +  CDS            RPL28: RL28_YEAST - Also known as CYH2. Experimental evidence at protein level: Swiss-Prot protein existence level 1. Component of the ribosome, a large ribonucleoprotein complex responsible for the synthesis of proteins in the cell. The small ribosomal subunit (SSU) binds messenger RNAs (mRNAs) and translates the encoded message by selecting cognate aminoacyl-transfer RNA (tRNA) molecules. The large subunit (LSU) contains the ribosomal catalytic site termed the peptidyl transferase center (PTC), which catalyzes the formation of peptide bonds, thereby polymerizing the amino acids delivered by tRNAs i
   3627..3704    +  CDS            CYC1 (fragment): CYC1_YEAST - Experimental evidence at protein level: Swiss-Prot protein existence level 1. Electron carrier protein. The oxidized form of the cytochrome c heme group can accept an electron from the heme group of the cytochrome c1 subunit of ubiquinol-cytochrome c oxidoreductase. Cytochrome c then transfers this electron to the dinuclear copper A center (CU(A)) of the COX2 subunit of cytochrome oxidase, the final protein carrier in the mitochondrial electron-transport chain. Isoform 1 (CYC1) is the predominant cytochrome c during aerobic/normoxic growth. From Saccharomyces cerevisiae (strain AT
   3733..3980    +  terminator     CYC1 terminator: S. cerevisiae CYC1; transcription terminator for CYC1
   3992..4008    -  misc_feature   MCS (fragment): pBluescript multiple cloning site
   4057..4395    +  CDS            YO085_YEAST: Protein predicted: Swiss-Prot protein existence level 4. From Saccharomyces cerevisiae (strain ATCC 204508 / S288c) (Baker's yeast).
   4790..5488    +  promoter       ADH1 promoter: S. cerevisiae ADH1; promoter for alcohol dehydrogenase 1
   5506..5630    +  protein_bind   attR1: mutant version of attR; recombination site for the Gateway® LR reaction LR Clonase™
   5804..5906    +  promoter       cat promoter: promoter of the E. coli cat gene encoding chloramphenicol acetyltransferase
   5907..6587    +  CDS            CmR: chloramphenicol acetyltransferase confers resistance to chloramphenicol
   6744..6902    +  CDS            ccdA (fragment): CCDA_ECO57 - Also known as H, letA. Experimental evidence at protein level: Swiss-Prot protein existence level 1. Antitoxin component of a type II toxin-antitoxin (TA) system which inhibits the post-segregational killing (PSK) of plasmid-free cells, also referred to as a plasmid addiction system. Binds to and blocks the activity of CcdB; will also remove bound CcdB protein from the CcdB-GyrA complex by forming a CcdA-CcdB complex, a process termed rejuvenation. Functions as a transcriptional corepressor for the ccdAB operon, repression also requires CcdB (By similarity). From Escherichia coli
   6907..7212    +  CDS            ccdB: CcdB, a bacterial toxin that poisons DNA gyrase; ccdB; Plasmids containing the ccdB gene cannot be propagated in standard E. coli strains.
   7253..7377    -  protein_bind   attR2: mutant version of attR; recombination site for the Gateway® LR reaction LR Clonase™
   7397..7715    +  CDS            DHFR (fragment): mouse dihydrofolate reductase; Mus musculus Dhfr
   7802..7823    -  misc_feature   MCS (fragment): pBluescript multiple cloning site
   7821..7952    +  CDS            ADH1 (fragment): ADH1_YEAST - Also known as ADC1. Experimental evidence at protein level: Swiss-Prot protein existence level 1. This isozyme preferentially catalyzes the conversion of primary unbranched alcohols to their corresponding aldehydes. Also shows activity toward secondary alcohols. From Saccharomyces cerevisiae (strain ATCC 204508 / S288c) (Baker's yeast).
   7956..8143    +  terminator     ADH1 terminator: S. cerevisiae ADH1; transcription terminator for the S. cerevisiae alcohol dehydrogenase 1 (ADH1) gene
   8296..8314    -  promoter       T7 promoter: promoter for bacteriophage T7 RNA polymerase
   8317..8474    +  CDS            lacZα (fragment): LacZα fragment of β-galactosidase; lacZ fragment
   8478..8906    +  rep_origin     f1 ori (sequence partly withheld): f1 bacteriophage origin of replication; arrow indicates direction of (+) strand synthesis
   8934..8985    -  misc_feature   bom (fragment): basis of mobility region from pBR322
   9036..9710    -  CDS            TRP1: phosphoribosylanthranilate isomerase, required for tryptophan biosynthesis; S. cerevisiae TRP1; yeast auxotrophic marker
   9711..9858    -  promoter       TRP1 promoter: S. cerevisiae TRP1
   9996..10045   -  misc_feature   bom (fragment): basis of mobility region from pBR322
  10147..10182   -  CDS            rop (fragment): Rop protein, which maintains plasmids at low copy number; rop
  10250..316     -  misc_feature   CEN/ARS (across the origin): S. cerevisiae CEN6 centromere fused to an autonomously replicating sequence
