[The description below was written by a language model from this plasmid's Addgene catalogue record and pLannotate feature annotations shown in this document.]
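Description:
pDEST-DHFR F[1,2]-C (TRP1) is an empty Gateway destination vector for yeast expression, derived from the yeast two-hybrid plasmid pDEST-AD-CYH2. It is an E. coli–yeast shuttle plasmid. A high-copy ColE1/pUC-type origin and the ampicillin resistance gene support propagation in bacteria, and an f1 origin is also present. In Saccharomyces cerevisiae, a CEN/ARS element provides stable low-copy maintenance, and the TRP1 marker under its own promoter allows selection by tryptophan prototrophy.

The expression unit is driven by the yeast ADH1 promoter and ends at the ADH1 terminator. Between them lies a Gateway cassette flanked by attR1 and attR2, which carries a chloramphenicol resistance gene and the ccdB gyrase toxin. Because of ccdB, the unrecombined vector must be grown in a ccdB-tolerant strain under dual chloramphenicol and ampicillin selection. An LR reaction with an entry clone replaces the cassette with the gene of interest and removes the counter-selectable toxin. Just downstream of attR2 is a fragment of mouse dihydrofolate reductase, the DHFR F[1,2] half, so the inserted ORF is expressed with this fragment fused to its C terminus.

The plasmid is intended for DHFR protein-fragment complementation assays (DHFR-PCA) and the pooled, barcode-based BFG-PCA format, in which interaction between two fusion partners reconstitutes DHFR activity from complementary fragments. The record states that I-CeuI, I-SceI and PI-PspI homing endonuclease sites were added to the backbone, though they are not annotated in the feature table. It also states that the activation domain and CYH2 were removed, yet the annotation still detects an RPL28 (CYH2) coding region followed by a CYC1 terminator. This discrepancy is unresolved, and the sequence is labelled a partial NGS result.
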