Addgene plasmid #177795: pDEST-DHFR F[1,2]-C (TRP1)
Purpose: (Empty Backbone) Gateway destination vector to insert genes of interest having a C-terminal DHFR F[1,2] fusion for DHFR-PCA/BFG-PCA assays.
Depositing lab: Christian Landry. Depositing organization: Universite Laval. Publication: Barcode fusion genetics-protein-fragment complementation assay (BFG-PCA): tools and resources that expand the potential for binary protein interaction discovery. Evans-Yamamoto D, Rouleau FD, Nanda P, Makanae K, Liu Y, Despres PC, Matsuo H, Seki M, Dube AK, Ascencio D, Yachie N, Landry CR. Nucleic Acids Res. 2022 Feb 7. pii: 6523796. doi: 10.1093/nar/gkac045. PubMed 35137167.
Backbone
  Vector backbone: pDEST-AD-CYH2
  Backbone size (bp): 10394
  Modifications to backbone: Removed AD and CYH2 used for Y2H, and inserted DHFR F[1,2] fragment. Inserted I-CeuI, I-SceI, and PI-PspI homing endonuclease sites on backbone.
  Vector type: Yeast Expression
  Promoter: ADH1
  Selectable markers: TRP1
  Tag / fusion protein: DHFR F[1,2] (C terminal on backbone)
Growth in bacteria
  Bacterial resistance: Chloramphenicol and Ampicillin, 25 & 100 μg/mL
  Growth temperature: 37°C
  Growth strain: ccdB Survival
  Copy number: High Copy
Gene/Insert
  Cloning method: Gateway Cloning
Terms and licenses: Academic/Nonprofit Terms; Industry Terms: Not Available to Industry
Depositor comments: Please visit https://www.biorxiv.org/content/10.1101/2021.07.27.453987v1 for bioRxiv preprint.
How to cite: pDEST-DHFR F[1,2]-C (TRP1) was a gift from Christian Landry (Addgene plasmid # 177795 ; http://n2t.net/addgene:177795 ; RRID:Addgene_177795)
